>Addgene plasmid #198108 | pLV-Puro_CI-hCOL4A5-Nluc_S36X | addgene full sequence | sequence record 389253 | Addgene Partial NGS Result
TGGAAGGGCTAATTCACTCCCAAAGAAGACAAGATATCCTTGATCTGTGGATCTACCACACACAAGGCTA
CTTCCCTGATTAGCAGAACTACACACCAGGGCCAGGGGTCAGATATCCACTGACCTTTGGATGGTGCTAC
AAGCTAGTACCAGTTGAGCCAGATAAGGTAGAAGAGGCCAATAAAGGAGAGAACACCAGCTTGTTACACC
CTGTGAGCCTGCATGGGATGGATGACCCGGAGAGAGAAGTGTTAGAGTGGAGGTTTGACAGCCGCCTAGC
ATTTCATCACGTGGCCCGAGAGCTGCATCCGGAGTACTTCAAGAACTGCTGATATCGAGCTTGCTACAAG
GGACTTTCCGCTGGGGACTTTCCAGGGAGGCGTGGCCTGGGCGGGACTGGGGAGTGGCGAGCCCTCAGAT
CCTGCATATAAGCAGCTGCTTTTTGCCTGTACTGGGTCTCTCTGGTTAGACCAGATCTGAGCCTGGGAGC
TCTCTGGCTAACTAGGGAACCCACTGCTTAAGCCTCAATAAAGCTTGCCTTGAGTGCTTCAAGTAGTGTG
TGCCCGTCTGTTGTGTGACTCTGGTAACTAGAGATCCCTCAGACCCTTTTAGTCAGTGTGGAAAATCTCT
AGCAGTGGCGCCCGAACAGGGACTTGAAAGCGAAAGGGAAACCAGAGGAGCTCTCTCGACGCAGGACTCG
GCTTGCTGAAGCGCGCACGGCAAGAGGCGAGGGGCGGCGACTGGTGAGTACGCCAAAAATTTTGACTAGC
GGAGGCTAGAAGGAGAGAGATGGGTGCGAGAGCGTCAGTATTAAGCGGGGGAGAATTAGATCGCGATGGG
AAAAAATTCGGTTAAGGCCAGGGGGAAAGAAAAAATATAAATTAAAACATATAGTATGGGCAAGCAGGGA
GCTAGAACGATTCGCAGTTAATCCTGGCCTGTTAGAAACATCAGAAGGCTGTAGACAAATACTGGGACAG
CTACAACCATCCCTTCAGACAGGATCAGAAGAACTTAGATCATTATATAATACAGTAGCAACCCTCTATT
GTGTGCATCAAAGGATAGAGATAAAAGACACCAAGGAAGCTTTAGACAAGATAGAGGAAGAGCAAAACAA
AAGTAAGACCACCGCACAGCAAGCGGCCGGCCGCTGATCTTCAGACCTGGAGGAGGAGATATGAGGGACA
ATTGGAGAAGTGAATTATATAAATATAAAGTAGTAAAAATTGAACCATTAGGAGTAGCACCCACCAAGGC
AAAGAGAAGAGTGGTGCAGAGAGAAAAAAGAGCAGTGGGAATAGGAGCTTTGTTCCTTGGGTTCTTGGGA
GCAGCAGGAAGCACTATGGGCGCAGCGTCAATGACGCTGACGGTACAGGCCAGACAATTATTGTCTGGTA
TAGTGCAGCAGCAGAACAATTTGCTGAGGGCTATTGAGGCGCAACAGCATCTGTTGCAACTCACAGTCTG
GGGCATCAAGCAGCTCCAGGCAAGAATCCTGGCTGTGGAAAGATACCTAAAGGATCAACAGCTCCTGGGG
ATTTGGGGTTGCTCTGGAAAACTCATTTGCACCACTGCTGTGCCTTGGAATGCTAGTTGGAGTAATAAAT
CTCTGGAACAGATTTGGAATCACACGACCTGGATGGAGTGGGACAGAGAAATTAACAATTACACAAGCTT
AATACACTCCTTAATTGAAGAATCGCAAAACCAGCAAGAAAAGAATGAACAAGAATTATTGGAATTAGAT
AAATGGGCAAGTTTGTGGAATTGGTTTAACATAACAAATTGGCTGTGGTATATAAAATTATTCATAATGA
TAGTAGGAGGCTTGGTAGGTTTAAGAATAGTTTTTGCTGTACTTTCTATAGTGAATAGAGTTAGGCAGGG
ATATTCACCATTATCGTTTCAGACCCACCTCCCAACCCCGAGGGGACCCGACAGGCCCGAAGGAATAGAA
GAAGAAGGTGGAGAGAGAGACAGAGACAGATCCATTCGATTAGTGAACGGATCTCGACGGTATCGCCTTT
AAAAGAAAAGGGGGGATTGGGGGGTACAGTGCAGGGGAAAGAATAGTAGACATAATAGCAACAGACATAC
AAACTAAAGAATTACAAAAACAAATTACAAAAATTCAAAATTTTCGGGTTTATTACAGGGACAGCAGAGA
TCCAGTTTATCGATATCGAATTCGTGAGGACCGCCATGTTGGCATTGATTATTGACTAGTTATTAATAGT
AATCAATTACGGGGTCATTAGTTCATAGCCCATATATGGAGTTCCGCGTTACATAACTTACGGTAAATGG
CCCGCCTGGCTGACCGCCCAACGACCCCCGCCCATTGACGTCAATAATGACGTATGTTCCCATAGTAACG
CCAATAGGGACTTTCCATTGACGTCAATGGGTGGAGTATTTACGGTAAACTGCCCACTTGGCAGTACATC
AAGTGTATCATATGCCAAGTCCGCCCCCTATTGACGTCAATGACGGTAAATGGCCCGCCTGGCATTATGC
CCAGTACATGACCTTACGGGACTTTCCTACTTGGCAGTACATCTACGTATTAGTCATCGCTATTACCATG
GTGATGCGGTTTTGGCAGTACACCAATGGGCGTGGATAGCGGTTTGACTCACGGGGATTTCCAAGTCTCC
ACCCCATTGACGTCAATGGGAGTTTGTTTTGGCACCAAAATCAACGGGACTTTCCAAAATGTCGTAATAA
CCCCGCCCCGTTGACGCAAATGGGCGGTAGGCGTGTACGGTGGGAGGTCTATATAAGCAGAGCTGGTTTA
GTGAACCGTCAGATCACTAGAAGCTTTATTGCGGTAGTTTATCACAGTTAAATTGCTAACGCAGTCAGTG
CTTCTGACACAACAGTCTCGAACTTAAGCTGCAGAAGTTGGTCGTGAGGCACTGGGCAGGTAAGTATCAA
GGTTACAAGACAGGTTTAAGGAGACCAATAGAAACTGGGCTTGTCGAGACAGAGAAGACTCTTGCGTTTC
TGATAGGCACCTATTGGTCTTACTGACATCCACTTTGCCTTTCTCTCCACAGGTGTCCACTCCCAGTTCA
ATTACAGCTCTTAAGGCTAGAGTATTAATACGACTCACTATAGGGCTAGCAAAGCGATCGCCATGAAACT
GCGTGGAGTCAGCCTGGCTGCCGGCTTGTTCTTACTGGCCCTGAGTCTTTGGGGGCAGCCTGCAGAGGCT
GCGGCTTGCTATGGGTGTTCTCCAGGATGAAAGTGTGACTGCAGTGGCATAAAAGGGGAAAAGGGAGAGA
GAGGGTTTCCAGGTTTGGAAGGACACCCAGGATTGCCTGGATTTCCAGGTCCAGAAGGGCCTCCGGGGCC
TCGGGGACAAAAGGGTGATGATGGAATTCCAGGGCCACCAGGACCAAAAGGAATCAGAGGTCCTCCTGGA
CTTCCTGGATTTCCAGGGACACCAGGTCTTCCTGGAATGCCAGGCCACGATGGGGCCCCAGGACCTCAAG
GTATTCCCGGATGCAATGGAACCAAGGGAGAACGTGGATTTCCAGGCAGTCCCGGTTTTCCTGGTTTACA
GGGTCCTCCAGGACCCCCTGGGATCCCAGGTATGAAGGGTGAACCAGGTAGTATAATTATGTCATCACTG
CCAGGACCAAAGGGTAATCCAGGATATCCAGGTCCTCCTGGAATACAAGGCCTACCTGGTCCCACTGGTA
TACCAGGGCCAATTGGTCCCCCAGGACCACCAGGTTTGATGGGCCCTCCTGGTCCACCAGGACTTCCAGG
ACCTAAGGGGAATATGGGCTTAAATTTCCAGGGACCCAAAGGTGAAAAAGGTGAGCAAGGTCTTCAGGGC
CCACCTGGGCCACCTGGGCAGATCAGTGAACAGAAAAGACCAATTGATGTAGAGTTTCAGAAAGGAGATC
AGGGACTTCCTGGTGACCGAGGGCCTCCTGGACCTCCAGGGATACGTGGTCCTCCAGGTCCCCCAGGTGG
TGAGAAAGGTGAGAAGGGTGAGCAAGGAGAGCCAGGCAAAAGAGGTAAACCAGGCAAAGATGGAGAAAAT
GGCCAACCAGGAATTCCTGGTTTGCCTGGTGATCCTGGTTACCCTGGTGAACCCGGAAGGGATGGTGAAA
AGGGCCAAAAAGGTGACACTGGCCCACCTGGACCTCCTGGACTTGTAATTCCTAGACCTGGGACTGGTAT
AACTATAGGAGAAAAAGGAAACATTGGGTTGCCTGGGTTGCCTGGAGAAAAAGGAGAGCGAGGATTTCCT
GGAATACAGGGTCCACCTGGCCTTCCTGGACCTCCAGGGGCTGCAGTTATGGGTCCTCCTGGCCCTCCTG
GATTTCCTGGAGAAAGGGGTCAGAAAGGTGATGAAGGACCACCTGGAATTTCCATTCCTGGACCTCCTGG
ACTTGACGGACAGCCTGGGGCTCCTGGGCTTCCAGGGCCTCCTGGCCCTGCTGGCCCTCACATTCCTCCT
AGTGATGAGATATGTGAACCAGGCCCTCCAGGCCCCCCAGGATCTCCAGGTGATAAAGGACTCCAAGGAG
AACAAGGAGTGAAAGGTGACAAAGGTGACACTTGCTTCAACTGCATTGGAACTGGTATTTCAGGGCCTCC
AGGTCAACCTGGTTTGCCAGGTCTCCCAGGTCCTCCAGGATCTCTTGGTTTCCCTGGACAGAAAGGGGAA
AAAGGACAAGCTGGTGCAACTGGTCCCAAAGGATTACCAGGCATTCCAGGAGCTCCAGGTGCTCCAGGCT
TTCCTGGATCTAAAGGTGAACCTGGTGATATCCTCACTTTTCCAGGAATGAAGGGTGACAAAGGAGAGTT
GGGTTCCCCTGGAGCTCCAGGGCTTCCTGGTTTACCTGGCACTCCTGGACAGGATGGATTGCCAGGGCTT
CCTGGCCCGAAAGGAGAGCCTGGTGGAATTACTTTTAAGGGTGAAAGAGGTCCCCCTGGGAACCCAGGTT
TACCAGGCCTCCCAGGGAATATAGGGCCTATGGGTCCCCCTGGTTTCGGCCCTCCAGGCCCAGTAGGTGA
AAAAGGCATACAAGGTGTGGCAGGAAATCCAGGCCAGCCAGGAATACCAGGTCCTAAAGGGGATCCAGGT
CAGACTATAACCCAGCCGGGGAAGCCTGGCTTGCCTGGTAACCCAGGCAGAGATGGTGATGTAGGTCTTC
CAGGTGACCCTGGACTTCCAGGGCAACCAGGCTTGCCAGGGATACCTGGTAGCAAAGGAGAACCAGGTAT
CCCTGGAATTGGGCTTCCTGGACCACCTGGTCCCAAAGGCTTTCCTGGAATTCCAGGACCTCCAGGAGCA
CCTGGGACACCTGGAAGAATTGGTCTAGAAGGCCCTCCTGGGCCACCCGGCTTTCCAGGACCAAAGGGTG
AACCAGGATTTGCATTACCTGGGCCACCTGGGCCACCAGGACTTCCAGGTTTCAAAGGAGCACTTGGTCC
AAAAGGTGATCGTGGTTTCCCAGGACCTCCGGGTCCTCCAGGACGCACTGGCTTAGATGGGCTCCCTGGA
CCAAAAGGTGATGTTGGACCAAATGGACAACCTGGACCAATGGGACCTCCTGGGCTGCCAGGAATAGGTG
TTCAGGGACCACCAGGACCACCAGGGATTCCTGGGCCAATAGGTCAACCTGGTTTACATGGAATACCAGG
AGAGAAGGGGGATCCAGGACCTCCTGGACTTGATGTTCCAGGACCCCCAGGTGAAAGAGGCAGTCCAGGG
ATCCCCGGAGCACCTGGTCCTATAGGACCTCCAGGATCACCAGGGCTTCCAGGAAAAGCAGGTGCCTCTG
GATTTCCAGGTACCAAAGGTGAAATGGGTATGATGGGACCTCCAGGCCCACCAGGACCTTTGGGAATTCC
TGGCAGGAGTGGTGTACCTGGTCTTAAAGGTGATGATGGCTTGCAGGGTCAGCCAGGACTTCCTGGCCCT
ACAGGAGAAAAAGGTAGTAAAGGAGAGCCTGGCCTTCCAGGCCCTCCTGGACCAATGGATCCAAATCTTC
TGGGCTCAAAAGGAGAGAAGGGGGAACCTGGCTTACCAGGTATACCTGGAGTTTCAGGGCCAAAAGGTTA
TCAGGGTTTGCCTGGAGACCCAGGGCAACCTGGACTGAGTGGACAACCTGGATTACCAGGACCACCAGGT
CCCAAAGGTAACCCTGGTCTCCCTGGACAGCCAGGTCTTATAGGACCTCCTGGACTTAAAGGAACCATCG
GTGATATGGGTTTTCCAGGGCCTCAGGGTGTGGAAGGGCCTCCTGGACCTTCTGGAGTTCCTGGACAACC
TGGCTCCCCAGGATTACCTGGACAGAAAGGCGACAAAGGTGATCCTGGTATTTCAAGCATTGGTCTTCCA
GGTCTTCCTGGTCCAAAGGGTGAGCCTGGTCTGCCTGGATACCCAGGGAACCCTGGTATCAAAGGTTCTG
TGGGAGATCCTGGTTTGCCCGGATTACCAGGAACCCCTGGAGCAAAAGGACAACCAGGCCTTCCTGGATT
CCCAGGAACCCCAGGCCCTCCTGGACCAAAAGGTATTAGTGGCCCTCCTGGGAACCCCGGCCTTCCAGGA
GAACCTGGTCCTGTAGGTGGTGGAGGTCATCCTGGGCAACCAGGGCCTCCAGGCGAAAAAGGCAAACCCG
GTCAAGATGGTATTCCTGGACCAGCTGGACAGAAGGGTGAACCAGGTCAACCAGGCTTTGGAAACCCAGG
ACCGCCTGGACTTCCAGGACTTTCTGGCCAAAAGGGTGATGGAGGATTACCTGGGATTCCAGGAAATCCT
GGCCTTCCAGGTCCAAAGGGCGAACCAGGCTTTCACGGTTTCCCTGGTGTGCAGGGTCCCCCAGGCCCTC
CTGGTTCTCCGGGTCCAGCTCTGGAAGGACCTAAAGGCAACCCTGGGCCCCAAGGTCCTCCTGGGAGACC
AGGTCCTACAGGTTTTCAAGGTCTACCAGGTCCAGAAGGTCCTCCAGGTCTCCCTGGAAATGGAGGTATT
AAAGGAGAGAAGGGAAATCCAGGCCAACCTGGGCTACCTGGCTTGCCTGGTTTGAAAGGAGATCAAGGAC
CACCAGGACTCCAGGGTAATCCTGGCCGGCCGGGTCTCAATGGAATGAAAGGAGATCCTGGTCTCCCTGG
TGTTCCAGGATTCCCAGGCATGAAAGGACCCAGTGGAGTACCTGGATCAGCTGGCCCTGAGGGGGAACCG
GGACTTATTGGTCCTCCAGGTCCTCCTGGATTACCTGGTCCTTCAGGACAGAGTATCATAATTAAAGGAG
ATGCTGGTCCTCCAGGAATCCCTGGCCAGCCTGGGCTAAAGGGTCTACCAGGACCCCAAGGACCTCAAGG
CTTACCAGGTCCAACTGGCCCTCCAGGAGATCCTGGACGCAATGGACTCCCTGGCTTTGATGGTGCAGGA
GGGCGCAAAGGAGACCCAGGTCTGCCAGGACAGCCAGGTACCCGTGGTTTGGATGGTCCCCCTGGTCCAG
ATGGATTGCAAGGTCCCCCAGGTCCCCCTGGAACCTCCTCTGTTGCACATGGATTTCTTATTACACGCCA
CAGCCAGACAACGGATGCACCACAATGCCCACAGGGAACACTTCAGGTCTATGAAGGCTTTTCTCTCCTG
TATGTACAAGGAAATAAAAGAGCCCACGGTCAAGACTTGGGGACGGCTGGCAGCTGCCTTCGTCGCTTTA
GTACCATGCCTTTCATGTTCTGCAACATCAATAATGTTTGCAACTTTGCTTCAAGAAATGACTATTCTTA
CTGGCTCTCTACCCCAGAGCCCATGCCAATGAGCATGCAACCCCTAAAGGGCCAGAGCATCCAGCCATTC
ATTAGTCGATGTGCAGTATGTGAAGCTCCAGCTGTGGTGATCGCAGTTCACAGTCAGACGATCCAGATTC
CCCATTGTCCTCAGGGATGGGATTCTCTGTGGATTGGTTATTCCTTCATGATGCATACAAGTGCAGGGGC
AGAAGGCTCAGGTCAAGCCCTAGCCTCCCCTGGTTCCTGCTTGGAAGAGTTTCGTTCAGCTCCCTTCATC
GAATGTCATGGGAGGGGTACCTGTAACTACTATGCCAACTCCTACAGCTTTTGGCTGGCAACTGTAGATG
TGTCAGACATGTTCAGTAAACCTCAGTCAGAAACGCTGAAAGCAGGAGACTTGAGGACACGAATTAGCCG
ATGTCAAGTGTGCATGAAGAGGACATTCTCGAGCGGCGTCTTCACACTCGAAGATTTCGTTGGGGACTGG
CGACAGACAGCCGGCTACAACCTGGACCAAGTCCTTGAACAGGGAGGTGTGTCCAGTTTGTTTCAGAATC
TCGGGGTGTCCGTAACTCCGATCCAAAGGATTGTCCTGAGCGGTGAAAATGGGCTGAAGATCGACATCCA
TGTCATCATCCCGTATGAAGGTCTGAGCGGCGACCAAATGGGCCAGATCGAAAAAATTTTTAAGGTGGTG
TACCCTGTGGATGATCATCACTTTAAGGTGATCCTGCACTATGGCACACTGGTAATCGACGGGGTTACGC
CGAACATGATCGACTATTTCGGACGGCCGTATGAAGGCATCGCCGTGTTCGACGGCAAAAAGATCACTGT
AACAGGGACCCTGTGGAACGGCAACAAAATTATCGACGAGCGCCTGATCAACCCCGACGGCTCCCTGCTG
TTCCGAGTAACCATCAACGGAGTGACCGGCTGGCGGCTGTGCGAACGCATTCTGGCGTAAGGATCCAATT
CTACCGGGTAGGGGAGGCGCTTTTCCCAAGGCAGTCTGGAGCATGCGCTTTAGCAGCCCCGCTGGGCACT
TGGCGCTACACAAGTGGCCTCTGGCCTCGCACACATTCCACATCCACCGGTAGGCGCCAACCGGCTCCGT
TCTTTGGTGGCCCCTTCGCGCCACCTTCTACTCCTCCCCTAGTCAGGAAGTTCCCCCCCGCCCCGCAGCT
CGCGTCGTGCAGGACGTGACAAATGGAAGTAGCACGTCTCACTAGTCTCGTGCAGATGGACAGCACCGCT
GAGCAATGGAAGCGGGTAGGCCTTTGGGGCAGCGGCCAATAGCAGCTTTGCTCCTTCGCTTTCTGGGCTC
AGAGGCTGGGAAGGGGTGGGTCCGGGGGCGGGCTCAGGGGCGGGCTCAGGGGCGGGGCGGGCGCCCGAAG
GTCCTCCGGAGGCCCGGCATTCTGCACGCTTCAAAAGCGCACGTCTGCCGCGCTGTTCTCCTCTTCCTCA
TCTCCGGGCCTTTCGACCTGCAGTTAACGCCGCCATGACCGAGTACAAGCCCACGGTGCGCCTCGCCACC
CGCGACGACGTCCCCCGGGCCGTACGCACCCTCGCCGCCGCGTTCGCCGACTACCCCGCCACGCGCCACA
CCGTCGACCCGGACCGCCACATCGAGCGGGTCACCGAGCTGCAAGAACTCTTCCTCACGCGCGTCGGGCT
CGACATCGGCAAGGTGTGGGTCGCGGACGACGGCGCCGCGGTGGCGGTCTGGACCACGCCGGAGAGCGTC
GAAGCGGGGGCGGTGTTCGCCGAGATCGGCCCGCGCATGGCCGAGTTGAGCGGTTCCCGGCTGGCCGCGC
AGCAACAGATGGAAGGCCTCCTGGCGCCGCACCGGCCCAAGGAGCCCGCGTGGTTCCTGGCCACCGTCGG
CGTCTCGCCCGACCACCAGGGCAAGGGTCTGGGCAGCGCCGTCGTGCTCCCCGGAGTGGAGGCGGCCGAG
CGCGCCGGGGTGCCCGCCTTCCTGGAGACCTCCGCGCCCCGCAACCTCCCCTTCTACGAGCGGCTCGGCT
TCACCGTCACCGCCGACGTCGAGGTGCCCGAAGGACCGCGCACCTGGTGCATGACCCGCAAGCCCGGTGC
CTAGACGCGTCTGGAACAATCAACCTCTGGATTACAAAATTTGTGAAAGATTGACTGGTATTCTTAACTA
TGTTGCTCCTTTTACGCTATGTGGATACGCTGCTTTAATGCCTTTGTATCATGCTATTGCTTCCCGTATG
GCTTTCATTTTCTCCTCCTTGTATAAATCCTGGTTGCTGTCTCTTTATGAGGAGTTGTGGCCCGTTGTCA
GGCAACGTGGCGTGGTGTGCACTGTGTTTGCTGACGCAACCCCCACTGGTTGGGGCATTGCCACCACCTG
TCAGCTCCTTTCCGGGACTTTCGCTTTCCCCCTCCCTATTGCCACGGCGGAACTCATCGCCGCCTGCCTT
GCCCGCTGCTGGACAGGGGCTCGGCTGTTGGGCACTGACAATTCCGTGGTGTTGTCGGGGAAGCTGACGT
CCTTTCCATGGCTGCTCGCCTGTGTTGCCACCTGGATTCTGCGCGGGACGTCCTTCTGCTACGTCCCTTC
GGCCCTCAATCCAGCGGACCTTCCTTCCCGCGGCCTGCTGCCGGCTCTGCGGCCTCTTCCGCGTCTTCGC
CTTCGCCCTCAGACGAGTCGGATCTCCCTTTGGGCCGCCTCCCCGCCTGGAATTAATTCTGCAGTCGAGA
CCTAGAAAAACATGGAGCAATCACAAGTAGCAATACAGCAGCTACCAATGCTGATTGTGCCTGGCTAGAA
GCACAAGAGGAGGAGGAGGTGGGTTTTCCAGTCACACCTCAGGTACCTTTAAGACCAATGACTTACAAGG
CAGCTGTAGATCTTAGCCACTTTTTAAAAGAAAAGAGGGGACTGGAAGGGCTAATTCACTCCCAACGAAG
ACAAGATCTGCTTTTTGCTTGTACTGGGTCTCTCTGGTTAGACCAGATCTGAGCCTGGGAGCTCTCTGGC
TAACTAGGGAACCCACTGCTTAAGCCTCAATAAAGCTTGCCTTGAGTGCTTCAAGTAGTGTGTGCCCGTC
TGTTGTGTGACTCTGGTAACTAGAGATCCCTCAGACCCTTTTAGTCAGTGTGGAAAATCTCTAGCAGTAG
TAGTTCATGTCATCTTATTATTCAGTATTTATAACTTGCAAAGAAATGAATATCAGAGAGTGAGAGGCCT
TGACATTGCTAGCGTTTTACCGTCGACCTCTAGCTAGAGCTTGGCGTAATCATGGTCATAGCTGTTTCCT
GTGTGAAATTGTTATCCGCTCACAATTCCACACAACATACGAGCCGGAAGCATAAAGTGTAAAGCCTGGG
GTGCCTAATGAGTGAGCTAACTCACATTAATTGCGTTGCGCTCACTGCCCGCTTTCCAGTCGGGAAACCT
GTCGTGCCAGCTGCATTAATGAATCGGCCAACGCGCGGGGAGAGGCGGTTTGCGTATTGGGCGCTCTTCC
GCTTCCTCGCTCACTGACTCGCTGCGCTCGGTCGTTCGGCTGCGGCGAGCGGTATCAGCTCACTCAAAGG
CGGTAATACGGTTATCCACAGAATCAGGGGATAACGCAGGAAAGAACATGTGAGCAAAAGGCCAGCAAAA
GGCCAGGAACCGTAAAAAGGCCGCGTTGCTGGCGTTTTTCCATAGGCTCCGCCCCCCTGACGAGCATCAC
AAAAATCGACGCTCAAGTCAGAGGTGGCGAAACCCGACAGGACTATAAAGATACCAGGCGTTTCCCCCTG
GAAGCTCCCTCGTGCGCTCTCCTGTTCCGACCCTGCCGCTTACCGGATACCTGTCCGCCTTTCTCCCTTC
GGGAAGCGTGGCGCTTTCTCATAGCTCACGCTGTAGGTATCTCAGTTCGGTGTAGGTCGTTCGCTCCAAG
CTGGGCTGTGTGCACGAACCCCCCGTTCAGCCCGACCGCTGCGCCTTATCCGGTAACTATCGTCTTGAGT
CCAACCCGGTAAGACACGACTTATCGCCACTGGCAGCAGCCACTGGTAACAGGATTAGCAGAGCGAGGTA
TGTAGGCGGTGCTACAGAGTTCTTGAAGTGGTGGCCTAACTACGGCTACACTAGAAGAACAGTATTTGGT
ATCTGCGCTCTGCTGAAGCCAGTTACCTTCGGAAAAAGAGTTGGTAGCTCTTGATCCGGCAAACAAACCA
CCGCTGGTAGCGGTGGTTTTTTTGTTTGCAAGCAGCAGATTACGCGCAGAAAAAAAGGATCTCAAGAAGA
TCCTTTGATCTTTTCTACGGGGTCTGACGCTCAGTGGAACGAAAACTCACGTTAAGGGATTTTGGTCATG
AGATTATCAAAAAGGATCTTCACCTAGATCCTTTTAAATTAAAAATGAAGTTTTAAATCAATCTAAAGTA
TATATGAGTAAACTTGGTCTGACAGTTACCAATGCTTAATCAGTGAGGCACCTATCTCAGCGATCTGTCT
ATTTCGTTCATCCATAGTTGCCTGACTCCCCGTCGTGTAGATAACTACGATACGGGAGGGCTTACCATCT
GGCCCCAGTGCTGCAATGATACCGCGAGACCCACGCTCACCGGCTCCAGATTTATCAGCAATAAACCAGC
CAGCCGGAAGGGCCGAGCGCAGAAGTGGTCCTGCAACTTTATCCGCCTCCATCCAGTCTATTAATTGTTG
CCGGGAAGCTAGAGTAAGTAGTTCGCCAGTTAATAGTTTGCGCAACGTTGTTGCCATTGCTACAGGCATC
GTGGTGTCACGCTCGTCGTTTGGTATGGCTTCATTCAGCTCCGGTTCCCAACGATCAAGGCGAGTTACAT
GATCCCCCATGTTGTGCAAAAAAGCGGTTAGCTCCTTCGGTCCTCCGATCGTTGTCAGAAGTAAGTTGGC
CGCAGTGTTATCACTCATGGTTATGGCAGCACTGCATAATTCTCTTACTGTCATGCCATCCGTAAGATGC
TTTTCTGTGACTGGTGAGTACTCAACCAAGTCATTCTGAGAATAGTGTATGCGGCGACCGAGTTGCTCTT
GCCCGGCGTCAATACGGGATAATACCGCGCCACATAGCAGAACTTTAAAAGTGCTCATCATTGGAAAACG
TTCTTCGGGGCGAAAACTCTCAAGGATCTTACCGCTGTTGAGATCCAGTTCGATGTAACCCACTCGTGCA
CCCAACTGATCTTCAGCATCTTTTACTTTCACCAGCGTTTCTGGGTGAGCAAAAACAGGAAGGCAAAATG
CCGCAAAAAAGGGAATAAGGGCGACACGGAAATGTTGAATACTCATACTCTTCCTTTTTCAATATTATTG
AAGCATTTATCAGGGTTATTGTCTCATGAGCGGATACATATTTGAATGTATTTAGAAAAATAAACAAATA
GGGGTTCCGCGCACATTTCCCCGAAAAGTGCCACCTGACGTCGACGGATCGGGAGATCAACTTGTTTATT
GCAGCTTATAATGGTTACAAATAAAGCAATAGCATCACAAATTTCACAAATAAAGCATTTTTTTCACTGC
ATTCTAGTTGTGGTTTGTCCAAACTCATCAATGTATCTTATCATGTCTGGATCAACTGGATAACTCAAGC
TAACCAAAATCATCCCAAACTTCCCACCCCATACCCTATTACCACTGCCAATTACCTGTGGTTTCATTTA
CTCTAAACCTGTGATTCCTCTGAATTATTTTCATTTTAAAGAAATTGTATTTGTTAAATATGTACTACAA
ACTTAGTAGT
Features (pLannotate 1.2.2; 26 found; start..end, strand, type, name):
    377..634     +  LTR            5' LTR (truncated): truncated 5' long terminal repeat (LTR) from HIV-1
    681..806     +  misc_feature   HIV-1 Ψ: packaging signal of human immunodeficiency virus type 1
    790..1128    +  CDS            HIV-1 gag (fragment): gag protein from human immunodeficiency virus 1; gag
   1303..1536    +  misc_feature   RRE: The Rev response element (RRE) of HIV-1 allows for Rev-dependent mRNA export from the nucleus to the cytoplasm.
   1913..2013    +  CDS            Rev (fragment): human immunodeficiency virus 1 (HIV-1) Rev protein; rev; enhances nuclear export of unspliced and incompletely spliced viral mRNAs
   2028..2143    +  misc_feature   cPPT/CTS: central polypurine tract and central termination sequence of HIV-1 (lacking the first T)
   2213..2590    +  enhancer       CMV enhancer: human cytomegalovirus immediate early enhancer
   2592..2791    +  promoter       CMV promoter: human cytomegalovirus (CMV) immediate early promoter
   2930..3062    +  intron         chimeric intron: chimera between introns from human β-globin and immunoglobulin heavy chain genes
   3106..3124    +  promoter       T7 promoter: promoter for bacteriophage T7 RNA polymerase
   3143..8215    +  CDS            COL4A5: CO4A5_HUMAN - Experimental evidence at protein level: Swiss-Prot protein existence level 1. Type IV collagen is the major structural component of glomerular basement membranes (GBM), forming a 'chicken-wire' meshwork together with laminins, proteoglycans and entactin/nidogen. From Homo sapiens (Human).
   8228..8740    +  CDS            Nluc: NanoLuc® luciferase human codon-optimized
   8756..9255    +  promoter       PGK promoter: mouse phosphoglycerate kinase 1 promoter
   9275..9872    +  CDS            PuroR (fragment): puromycin N-acetyltransferase; pac from Streptomyces alboniger; confers resistance to puromycin
   9888..10476   +  misc_feature   WPRE: woodchuck hepatitis virus posttranscriptional regulatory element
  10493..10681   +  CDS            nef (fragment): NEF_HV1Z2 - Experimental evidence at protein level: Swiss-Prot protein existence level 1. Extracellular Nef protein targets CD4(+) T-lymphocytes for apoptosis by interacting with CXCR4 surface receptors. From Human immunodeficiency virus type 1 group M subtype D (isolate Z2/CDC-Z34) (HIV-1).
  10683..10916   +  LTR            3' LTR (ΔU3): self-inactivating 3' long terminal repeat (LTR) from HIV-1
  11067..11089   -  protein_bind   lac operator (fragment): The lac repressor binds to the lac operator to inhibit transcription in E. coli. This inhibition can be relieved by adding lactose or isopropyl-β-D-thiogalactopyranoside (IPTG). lac repressor encoded by lacI
  11093..11123   -  promoter       lac promoter: promoter for the E. coli lac operon
  11138..11159   -  protein_bind   CAP binding site: CAP binding activates transcription in the presence of cAMP. E. coli catabolite activator protein
  11172..11264   -  CDS            lacI (fragment): lac repressor; lacI; The lac repressor binds to the lac operator to inhibit transcription in E. coli. This inhibition can be relieved by adding lactose or isopropyl-β-D-thiogalactopyranoside (IPTG).
  11447..12035   -  rep_origin     ori: high-copy-number ColE1/pMB1/pBR322/pUC origin of replication
  12206..13066   -  CDS            AmpR: β-lactamase; bla; confers resistance to ampicillin, carbenicillin, and related antibiotics
  13067..13171   -  promoter       AmpR promoter: bla
  13219..13353   +  polyA_signal   SV40 poly(A) signal: SV40 polyadenylation signal
  13520..329     +  CDS            nef (fragment) (across the origin): NEF_HV1BR - Experimental evidence at protein level: Swiss-Prot protein existence level 1. Extracellular Nef protein targets CD4(+) T-lymphocytes for apoptosis by interacting with CXCR4 surface receptors (PubMed:14990729). From Human immunodeficiency virus type 1 group M subtype B (isolate BRU/LAI) (HIV-1).
