[The description below was written by a language model from this plasmid's Addgene catalogue record and pLannotate feature annotations shown in this document.]
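Description:
pLV-Puro_CI-hCOL4A5-Nluc_S36X is a self-inactivating HIV-1-based lentiviral transfer plasmid built on the pLVSIN backbone for stable expression of a mutant human type IV collagen α5 chain in mammalian cells. In bacteria it is maintained through a high-copy ColE1/pUC-type origin and selected with ampicillin via β-lactamase. The viral portion carries a truncated 5' LTR, the Ψ packaging signal with a gag fragment, the Rev response element, cPPT/CTS, WPRE and a ΔU3 3' LTR. These elements allow the genomic RNA to be packaged when helper functions are supplied in trans, while leaving the integrated provirus without LTR promoter activity.

The payload is the full-length human COL4A5 coding sequence carrying the nonsense mutation S36X, fused at its C terminus to NanoLuc luciferase. Because the premature stop lies near the start of the collagen reading frame, luciferase should be produced only when the ribosome reads through that codon. This fits the associated publication, which used NanoLuc reporters to identify COL4A5 nonsense mutations susceptible to drug-induced readthrough. A downstream mouse PGK promoter drives puromycin N-acetyltransferase for selection of transduced cells.

Two inconsistencies in the record are worth noting. The catalogue lists EF1a as the promoter, but the feature table instead shows a CMV enhancer/promoter followed by a chimeric intron (probably the "CI" in the name) and a T7 promoter directly upstream of the insert, with no EF1a element annotated. The purpose line also names COL4A4, whereas the insert field, plasmid name and annotation all indicate COL4A5. The sequence is described as a partial NGS result.
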