Addgene plasmid #198108: pLV-Puro_CI-hCOL4A5-Nluc_S36X
Purpose: lentiviral expression of hCOL4A4_S36X in mammalian cells
Depositing lab: Jeffrey Miner. Depositing organization: Washington University in Saint Louis. Publication: NanoLuc reporters identify COL4A5 nonsense mutations susceptible to drug-induced stop codon readthrough. Omachi K, Kai H, Roberge M, Miner JH. iScience. 2022 Feb 8;25(3):103891. doi: 10.1016/j.isci.2022.103891. eCollection 2022 Mar 18. PubMed 35243249.
Backbone
  Vector backbone: pLVSIN
  Backbone manufacturer: TaKaRa/Clontech
  Vector type: Lentiviral
  Selectable markers: Puromycin
Growth in bacteria
  Bacterial resistance: Ampicillin, 100 μg/mL
  Growth temperature: 37°C
  Growth strain: NEB Stable
  Copy number: High Copy
Gene/Insert
  Gene/Insert name: COL4A5
  Species: H. sapiens (human)
  Mutation: S36X
  Entrez Gene: COL4A5 (a.k.a. ASLN, ATS, ATS1, CA54)
  Promoter: EF1a
  Tag / fusion protein: Nluc (C terminal on insert)
  Cloning method: Unknown
Terms and licenses: Academic/Nonprofit Terms; Industry Terms: Not Available to Industry
How to cite: pLV-Puro_CI-hCOL4A5-Nluc_S36X was a gift from Jeffrey Miner (Addgene plasmid # 198108 ; http://n2t.net/addgene:198108 ; RRID:Addgene_198108)
